>Addgene plasmid #215617 | pPB-TetON-mEGFP-MYOD1_WT | addgene full sequence | sequence record 426935 | Addgene NGS Result
GTAAAACGACGGCCAGTGAGCGCGCCTCGTTCATTCACGTTTTTGAACCCGTGGAGGACGGGCAGACTCG
CGGTGCAAATGTGTTTTACAGCGTGATGGAGCAGATGAAGATGCTCGACACGCTGCAGAACACGCAGCTA
GATTAACCCTAGAAAGATAATCATATTGTGACGTACGTTAAAGATAATCATGTGTAAAATTGACGCATGT
GTTTTATCGGTCTGTATATCGAGGTTTATTTATTAATTTGAATAGATATTAAGTTTTATTATATTTACAC
TTACATACTAATAATAAATTCAACAAACAATTTATTTATGTTTATTTATTTATTAAAAAAAACAAAAACT
CAAAATTTCTTCTATAAAGTAACAAAACTTTTATGAGGGACAGCCCCCCCCCAAAGCCCCCAGGGATGTA
ATTACGTCCCTCCCCCGCTAGGGGGCAGCAGCGAGCCGCCCGGGGCTCCGCTCCGGTCCGGCGCTCCCCC
CGCATCCCCGAGCCGGCAGCGTGCGGGGACAGCCCGGGCACGGGGAAGGTGGCACGGGATCGCTTTCCTC
TGAACGCTTCTCGCTGCTCTTTGAGCCTGCAGACACCTGGGGGGATACGGGGAAAAGGCCTCCACGGCCA
CTAGTCTTTCGTCTTCAAGAATTCCTCGAGTTTACTCCCTATCAGTGATAGAGAACGTATGAAGAGTTTA
CTCCCTATCAGTGATAGAGAACGTATGCAGACTTTACTCCCTATCAGTGATAGAGAACGTATAAGGAGTT
TACTCCCTATCAGTGATAGAGAACGTATGACCAGTTTACTCCCTATCAGTGATAGAGAACGTATCTACAG
TTTACTCCCTATCAGTGATAGAGAACGTATATCCAGTTTACTCCCTATCAGTGATAGAGAACGTATAAGC
TTTAGGCGTGTACGGTGGGCGCCTATAAAAGCAGAGCTCGTTTAGTGAACCGTCAGATCGCCTGGAGCAA
TTCCACAACACTTTTGTCTTATACCAACTTTCCGTACCACTTCCTACCCTCGTAAAGGTCTAGAGCTAGC
CACCATGGACTACAAAGACCATGACGGTGATTATAAAGATCATGACATCGATTACAAGGATGACGATGAC
AAGATGGAGCTTCTCTCACCGCCCCTGAGGGATGTGGATTTGACCGCTCCTGATGGATCCTTGTGTAGCT
TCGCTACGACAGATGACTTTTACGATGATCCTTGCTTTGATAGTCCTGATCTTCGGTTCTTTGAGGATTT
GGATCCTAGACTCATGCATGTTGGAGCCCTTCTTAAGCCTGAGGAACATTCCCATTTTCCGGCTGCCGTC
CATCCCGCGCCCGGAGCTAGGGAAGATGAACACGTTAGAGCCCCTTCTGGACATCATCAAGCCGGGAGAT
GTTTGTTGTGGGCGTGTAAAGCCTGTAAAAGGAAAACTACAAATGCTGATAGGCGCAAAGCGGCTACAAT
GAGGGAACGACGGCGACTTAGTAAGGTTAACGAAGCTTTCGAAACCCTGAAACGATGTACTTCCAGTAAC
CCCAATCAACGACTGCCTAAAGTTGAAATTCTCAGAAATGCTATTCGGTACATTGAAGGACTTCAAGCCT
TGTTGCGAGATCAAGATGCTGCACCCCCTGGAGCAGCGGCAGCGTTTTACGCCCCAGGGCCACTCCCGCC
CGGTAGGGGTGGGGAACATTATTCAGGTGATTCTGATGCCAGTTCTCCAAGATCAAATTGTTCTGATGGG
ATGATGGATTATTCCGGGCCGCCCTCTGGTGCACGCAGGAGAAATTGTTATGAGGGTGCATATTATAATG
AAGCCCCGTCAGAGCCTCGCCCTGGCAAATCTGCCGCTGTATCCTCACTTGATTGTCTTTCAAGTATTGT
CGAAAGAATTAGCACTGAAAGTCCCGCAGCACCGGCACTGTTGCTCGCCGATGTACCATCCGAAAGCCCA
CCTCGAAGGCAAGAAGCCGCGGCTCCATCAGAAGGAGAAAGTTCCGGTGATCCTACTCAATCACCGGACG
CCGCCCCGCAGTGCCCTGCGGGTGCGAACCCCAACCCGATATACCAGGTGCTCGAGGGCAGAGGAAGTCT
TCTAACATGCGGTGACGTGGAGGAGAATCCCGGCCCTAGTACCGTGAGCAAGGGCGAGGAGCTGTTCACC
GGGGTGGTGCCCATCCTGGTCGAGCTGGACGGCGACGTAAACGGCCACAAGTTCAGCGTGTCCGGCGAGG
GCGAGGGCGATGCCACCTACGGCAAGCTGACCCTGAAGTTCATCTGCACCACCGGCAAGCTGCCCGTGCC
CTGGCCCACCCTCGTGACCACCCTGACCTACGGCGTGCAGTGCTTCAGCCGCTACCCCGACCACATGAAG
CAGCACGACTTCTTCAAGTCCGCCATGCCCGAAGGCTACGTCCAGGAGCGCACCATCTTCTTCAAGGACG
ACGGCAACTACAAGACCCGCGCCGAGGTGAAGTTCGAGGGCGACACCCTGGTGAACCGCATCGAGCTGAA
GGGCATCGACTTCAAGGAGGACGGCAACATCCTGGGGCACAAGCTGGAGTACAACTACAACAGCCACAAC
GTCTATATCATGGCCGACAAGCAGAAGAACGGCATCAAGGTGAACTTCAAGATCCGCCACAACATCGAGG
ACGGCAGCGTGCAGCTCGCCGACCACTACCAGCAGAACACCCCCATCGGCGACGGCCCCGTGCTGCTGCC
CGACAACCACTACCTGAGCACCCAGTCCGCCCTGAGCAAAGACCCCAACGAGAAGCGCGATCACATGGTC
CTGCTGGAGTTCGTGACCGCCGCCGGGATCACTCTCGGCATGGACGAGCTGTACAAGACCGGTTGACCGG
TTAGTAATGAGTTTAAACGGGGGAGGAAGACCGGTTGACCGGTTAGTAATGAGTTTAAACGGGGGAGGCT
AACTGAAACACGGAAGGAGACAATACCGGAAGGAACCCGCGCTATGACGGCAATAAAAAGACAGAATAAA
ACGCACGGGTGTTGGGTCGTTTGTTCATAAACGCGGGGTTCGGTCCCAGGGCTGGCACTCTGTCGATACC
CCACCGAGACCCCATTGGGGCCAATACGCCCGCGTTTCTTCCTTTTCCCCACCCCACCCCCCAAGTTCGG
GTGAAGGCCCAGGGCTCGCAGCCAACGTCGGGGCGGCAGGCCCTGCCATAGCAGATCTGCGAAATCGGAT
CCAGCTGAATCTAAGTGGATCTGCGATCGCTCCGGTGCCCGTCAGTGGGCAGAGCGCACATCGCCCACAG
TCCCCGAGAAGTTGGGGGGAGGGGTCGGCAATTGAACGGGTGCCTAGAGAAGGTGGCGCGGGGTAAACTG
GGAAAGTGATGTCGTGTACTGGCTCCGCCTTTTTCCCGAGGGTGGGGGAGAACCGTATATAAGTGCAGTA
GTCGCCGTGAACGTTCTTTTTCGCAACGGGTTTGCCGCCAGAACACAGCTGAAGCTTCGAGGGGCTCGCA
TCTCTCCTTCACGCGCCCGCCGCCCTACCTGAGGCCGCCATCCACGCCGGTTGAGTCGCGTTCTGCCGCC
TCCCGCCTGTGGTGCCTCCTGAACTGCGTCCGCCGTCTAGGTAAGTTTAAAGCTCAGGTCGAGACCGGGC
CTTTGTCCGGCGCTCCCTTGGAGCCTACCTAGACTCAGCCGGCTCTCCACGCTTTGCCTGACCCTGCTTG
CTCAACTCTACGTCTTTGTTTCGTTTTCTGTTCTGCGCCGTTACAGATCTAAGCTGTGACCGGCGCCTAC
TCTAGAGCCGCCATGTCTAGACTGGACAAGAGCAAAGTCATAAACTCTGCTCTGGAATTACTCAATGGAG
TCGGTATCGAAGGCCTGACGACAAGGAAACTCGCTCAAAAGCTGGGAGTTGAGCAGCCTACCCTGTACTG
GCACGTGAAGAACAAGCGGGCCCTGCTCGATGCCCTGCCAATCGAGATGCTGGACAGGCATCATACCCAC
TCCTGCCCCCTGGAAGGCGAGTCATGGCAAGACTTTCTGCGGAACAACGCCAAGTCATACCGCTGTGCTC
TCCTCTCACATCGCGACGGGGCTAAAGTGCATCTCGGCACCCGCCCAACAGAGAAACAGTACGAAACCCT
GGAAAATCAGCTCGCGTTCCTGTGTCAGCAAGGCTTCTCCCTGGAGAACGCACTGTACGCTCTGTCCGCC
GTGGGCCACTTTACACTGGGCTGCGTATTGGAGGAACAGGAGCATCAAGTAGCAAAAGAGGAAAGAGAGA
CACCTACCACCGATTCTATGCCCCCACTTCTGAAACAAGCAATTGAGCTGTTCGACCGGCAGGGAGCCGA
ACCTGCCTTCCTTTTCGGCCTGGAACTAATCATATGTGGCCTGGAGAAACAGCTAAAGTGCGAAAGCGGC
GGGCCGACCGACGCCCTTGACGATTTTGACTTAGACATGCTCCCAGCCGATGCCCTTGACGACTTTGACC
TTGATATGCTGCCTGCTGACGCTCTTGACGATTTTGACCTTGACATGCTCCCCGGGGAGGGCAGAGGAAG
TCTTCTAACATGCGGTGACGTGGAGGAGAATCCCGGCCCTATGACCGAGTACAAGCCCACGGTGCGCCTC
GCCACCCGCGACGACGTCCCCAGGGCCGTACGCACCCTCGCCGCCGCGTTCGCCGACTACCCCGCCACGC
GCCACACCGTCGATCCGGACCGCCACATCGAGCGGGTCACCGAGCTGCAAGAACTCTTCCTCACGCGCGT
CGGGCTCGACATCGGCAAGGTGTGGGTCGCGGACGACGGCGCCGCGGTGGCGGTCTGGACCACGCCGGAG
AGCGTCGAAGCGGGGGCGGTGTTCGCCGAGATCGGCCCGCGCATGGCCGAGTTGAGCGGTTCCCGGCTGG
CCGCGCAGCAACAGATGGAAGGCCTCCTGGCGCCGCACCGGCCCAAGGAGCCCGCGTGGTTCCTGGCCAC
CGTCGGCGTCTCGCCCGACCACCAGGGCAAGGGTCTGGGCAGCGCCGTCGTGCTCCCCGGAGTGGAGGCG
GCCGAGCGCGCCGGGGTGCCCGCCTTCCTGGAGACCTCCGCGCCCCGCAACCTCCCCTTCTACGAGCGGC
TCGGCTTCACCGTCACCGCCGACGTCGAGGTGCCCGAAGGACCGCGCACCTGGTGCATGACCCGCAAGCC
CGGTGCCTGAAATCAACCTCTGGATTACAAAATTTGTGGGTAAACTTGTTTATTGCAGCTTATAATGGTT
ACAAATAAAGCAATAGCATCACAAATTTCACAAATAAAGCATTTTTTTCACTGCATTCTAGTTGTGGTTT
GTCCAAACTCATCAATGTATCTTATCATGTCTGGAATTGACTCAAATGATGTCAATTAGTCTATCAGAAG
CTCATCTGGTCTCCCTTCCGGGGGACAAGACATCCCTGTTTAATATTTAAACAGCAGTGTTCCCAAACTG
GGTTCTTATATCCCTTGCTCTGGTCAACCAGGTTGCAGGGTTTCCTGTCCTCACAGGAACGAAGTCCCTA
AAGAAACAGTGGCAGCCAGGTTTAGCCCCGGAATTGACTGGATTCCTTTTTTAGGGCCCATTGGTATGGC
TTTTTCCCCGTATCCCCCCAGGTGTCTGCAGGCTCAAAGAGCAGCGAGAAGCGTTCAGAGGAAAGCGATC
CCGTGCCACCTTCCCCGTGCCCGGGCTGTCCCCGCACGCTGCCGGCTCGGGGATGCGGGGGGAGCGCCGG
ACCGGAGCGGAGCCCCGGGCGGCTCGCTGCTGCCCCCTAGCGGGGGAGGGACGTAATTACATCCCTGGGG
GCTTTGGGGGGGGGCTGTCCCTGATATCTATAACAAGAAAATATATATATAATAAGTTATCACGTAAGTA
GAACATGAAATAACAATATAATTATCGTATGAGTTAAATCTTAAAAGTCACGTAAAAGATAATCATGCGT
CATTTTGACTCACGCGGTCGTTATAGTTCAAAATCAGTGACACTTACCGCATTGACAAGCACGCCTCACG
GGAGCTCCAAGCGGCGACTGAGATGTCCTAAATGCACAGCGACGGATTCGCGCTATTTAGAAAGAGAGAG
CAATATTTCAAGAATGCATGCGTCAATTTTACGCAGACTATCTTTCTAGGGTTAATCTAGCTGCATCAGG
ATCATATCGTCGGGTCTTTTTTCCGGCTCAGTCATCGCCCAAGCTGGCGCTATCTGGGCATCGGGGAGGA
AGAAGCCCGTGCCTTTTCCCGCGAGGTTGAAGCGGCATGGAAAGAGTTTGCCGAGGATGACTGCTGCTGC
ATTGACGTTGAGCGAAAACGCACGTTTACCATGATGATTCGGGAAGGTGTGGCCATGCACGCCTTTAACG
GTGAACTGTTCGTTCAGGCCACCTGGGATACCAGTTCGTCGCGGCTTTTCCGGACACAGTTCCGGATGGT
CAGCCCGAAGCGCATCAGCAACCCGAACAATACCGGCGACAGCCGGAACTGCCGTGCCGGTGTGCAGATT
AATGACAGCGGTGCGGCGCTGGGATATTACGTCAGCGAGGACGGGTATCCTGGCTGGATGCCGCAGAAAT
GGACATGGATACCCCGTGAGTTACCCGGCGGGCGCGCTTGGCGTAATCATGGTCATAGCTGTTTCCTGTG
TGAAATTGTTATCCGCTCACAATTCCACACAACATACGAGCCGGAAGCATAAAGTGTAAAGCCTGGGGTG
CCTAATGAGTGAGCTAACTCACATTAATTGCGTTGCGCTCACTGCCCGCTTTCCAGTCGGGAAACCTGTC
GTGCCAGCTGCATTAATGAATCGGCCAACGCGCGGGGAGAGGCGGTTTGCGTATTGGGCGCTCTTCCGCT
TCCTCGCTCACTGACTCGCTGCGCTCGGTCGTTCGGCTGCGGCGAGCGGTATCAGCTCACTCAAAGGCGG
TAATACGGTTATCCACAGAATCAGGGGATAACGCAGGAAAGAACATGTGAGCAAAAGGCCAGCAAAAGGC
CAGGAACCGTAAAAAGGCCGCGTTGCTGGCGTTTTTCCATAGGCTCCGCCCCCCTGACGAGCATCACAAA
AATCGACGCTCAAGTCAGAGGTGGCGAAACCCGACAGGACTATAAAGATACCAGGCGTTTCCCCCTGGAA
GCTCCCTCGTGCGCTCTCCTGTTCCGACCCTGCCGCTTACCGGATACCTGTCCGCCTTTCTCCCTTCGGG
AAGCGTGGCGCTTTCTCATAGCTCACGCTGTAGGTATCTCAGTTCGGTGTAGGTCGTTCGCTCCAAGCTG
GGCTGTGTGCACGAACCCCCCGTTCAGCCCGACCGCTGCGCCTTATCCGGTAACTATCGTCTTGAGTCCA
ACCCGGTAAGACACGACTTATCGCCACTGGCAGCAGCCACTGGTAACAGGATTAGCAGAGCGAGGTATGT
AGGCGGTGCTACAGAGTTCTTGAAGTGGTGGCCTAACTACGGCTACACTAGAAGAACAGTATTTGGTATC
TGCGCTCTGCTGAAGCCAGTTACCTTCGGAAAAAGAGTTGGTAGCTCTTGATCCGGCAAACAAACCACCG
CTGGTAGCGGTGGTTTTTTTGTTTGCAAGCAGCAGATTACGCGCAGAAAAAAAGGATCTCAAGAAGATCC
TTTGATCTTTTCTACGGGGTCTGACGCTCAGTGGAACGAAAACTCACGTTAAGGGATTTTGGTCATGAGA
TTATCAAAAAGGATCTTCACCTAGATCCTTTTAAATTAAAAATGAAGTTTTAAATCAATCTAAAGTATAT
ATGAGTAAACTTGGTCTGACAGTTACCAATGCTTAATCAGTGAGGCACCTATCTCAGCGATCTGTCTATT
TCGTTCATCCATAGTTGCCTGACTCCCCGTCGTGTAGATAACTACGATACGGGAGGGCTTACCATCTGGC
CCCAGTGCTGCAATGATACCGCGAGACCCACGCTCACCGGCTCCAGATTTATCAGCAATAAACCAGCCAG
CCGGAAGGGCCGAGCGCAGAAGTGGTCCTGCAACTTTATCCGCCTCCATCCAGTCTATTAATTGTTGCCG
GGAAGCTAGAGTAAGTAGTTCGCCAGTTAATAGTTTGCGCAACGTTGTTGCCATTGCTACAGGCATCGTG
GTGTCACGCTCGTCGTTTGGTATGGCTTCATTCAGCTCCGGTTCCCAACGATCAAGGCGAGTTACATGAT
CCCCCATGTTGTGCAAAAAAGCGGTTAGCTCCTTCGGTCCTCCGATCGTTGTCAGAAGTAAGTTGGCCGC
AGTGTTATCACTCATGGTTATGGCAGCACTGCATAATTCTCTTACTGTCATGCCATCCGTAAGATGCTTT
TCTGTGACTGGTGAGTACTCAACCAAGTCATTCTGAGAATAGTGTATGCGGCGACCGAGTTGCTCTTGCC
CGGCGTCAATACGGGATAATACCGCGCCACATAGCAGAACTTTAAAAGTGCTCATCATTGGAAAACGTTC
TTCGGGGCGAAAACTCTCAAGGATCTTACCGCTGTTGAGATCCAGTTCGATGTAACCCACTCGTGCACCC
AACTGATCTTCAGCATCTTTTACTTTCACCAGCGTTTCTGGGTGAGCAAAAACAGGAAGGCAAAATGCCG
CAAAAAAGGGAATAAGGGCGACACGGAAATGTTGAATACTCATACTCTTCCTTTTTCAATATTATTGAAG
CATTTATCAGGGTTATTGTCTCATGAGCGGATACATATTTGAATGTATTTAGAAAAATAAACAAATAGGG
GTTCCGCGCACATTTCCCCGAAAAGTGCCACCTAAATTGTAAGCGTTAATATTTTGTTAAAATTCGCGTT
AAATTTTTGTTAAATCAGCTCATTTTTTAACCAATAGGCCGAAATCGGCAAAATCCCTTATAAATCAAAA
GAATAGACCGAGATAGGGT
[37 nt withheld, positions 8910-8946]
AAAGAACGTGGACTCCAACGTCAAAGG
[49 nt withheld, positions 8974-9022]
T
[91 nt withheld, positions 9024-9114]
G
[124 nt withheld, positions 9116-9239]
CCCATTCGCCATTCAGGCTGCGCAACTGTTGGGAAGGGCGATCGGTGCGGGCCTCTTCGCTATTACGCCA
GCTGGCGAAAGGGGGATGTGCTGCAAGGCGATTAAGTTGGGTAACGCCAGGGTTTTCCCAGTCACGACGT
T
Features (pLannotate 1.2.2; 25 found; start..end, strand, type, name):
     21..140     +  CDS            B (fragment): PORTL_LAMBD - Experimental evidence at protein level: Swiss-Prot protein existence level 1. Forms the portal vertex of the capsid (PubMed:6228056, PubMed:6232391). This portal plays critical roles in head assembly, genome packaging, neck/tail attachment, and genome ejection (Probable). The portal protein multimerizes as a single ring-shaped homododecamer arranged around a central channel (PubMed:6232391). Binds to the terminase subunits to form the packaging machine (PubMed:7799432). From Escherichia phage lambda (Bacteriophage lambda).
    658..1036    +  promoter       TRE3G promoter: 3rd-generation Tet-responsive promoter that can be activated by binding of Tet-On® 3G
   1058..1123    +  CDS            3xFLAG: three tandem FLAG® epitope tags, followed by an enterokinase cleavage site
   1124..2083    +  CDS            MYOD1: MYOD1_HUMAN - Also known as BHLHC1, MYF3, MYOD. Experimental evidence at protein level: Swiss-Prot protein existence level 1. Acts as a transcriptional activator that promotes transcription of muscle-specific target genes and plays a role in muscle differentiation. Together with MYF5 and MYOG, co-occupies muscle-specific gene promoter core region during myogenesis. Induces fibroblasts to differentiate into myoblasts. Interacts with and is inhibited by the twist protein. This interaction probably involves the basic domains of both proteins (By similarity). From Homo sapiens (Human).
   2144..2857    +  CDS            EGFP: EGFP is a basic (constitutively fluorescent) green fluorescent protein published in 1996, derived from Aequorea victoria. It is reported to be a rapidly-maturing weak dimer with moderate acid sensitivity.
   2988..3036    +  polyA_signal   HSV TK poly(A) signal: herpes simplex virus thymidine kinase polyadenylation signal (Cole and Stacy, 1985)
   3127..3143    -  polyA_signal   bGH poly(A) signal (fragment): bovine growth hormone polyadenylation signal
   3267..3478    +  promoter       EF-1α core promoter: core promoter for human elongation factor EF-1α
   3491..3759    +  LTR            5' LTR (truncated): truncated 5' long terminal repeat (LTR) from human T-cell leukemia virus (HTLV) type 1
   3793..4490    +  CDS            rtTA3 (fragment): reverse tetracycline transactivator 3 activates expression from Tet-responsive promoters in the presence of doxycycline
   4420..4530    +  CDS            VP48: 3 tandem repeats of the minimal activation domain of herpes simplex virus VP16 (Cheng et al., 2013)
   4591..5190    +  CDS            PuroR: puromycin N-acetyltransferase; pac from Streptomyces alboniger; confers resistance to puromycin
   5191..5218    +  misc_feature   WPRE (fragment): woodchuck hepatitis virus posttranscriptional regulatory element
   5223..5344    +  polyA_signal   SV40 poly(A) signal: SV40 polyadenylation signal
   5362..5454    +  ncRNA          G-CSF SLDE: Accession: RF00183 - G-CSF factor stem-loop destabilising element (SLDE)
   6151..6618    +  CDS            B (fragment): PORTL_LAMBD - Experimental evidence at protein level: Swiss-Prot protein existence level 1. Forms the portal vertex of the capsid (PubMed:6228056, PubMed:6232391). This portal plays critical roles in head assembly, genome packaging, neck/tail attachment, and genome ejection (Probable). The portal protein multimerizes as a single ring-shaped homododecamer arranged around a central channel (PubMed:6232391). Binds to the terminase subunits to form the packaging machine (PubMed:7799432). From Escherichia phage lambda (Bacteriophage lambda).
   6656..6672    -  protein_bind   lac operator: The lac repressor binds to the lac operator to inhibit transcription in E. coli. This inhibition can be relieved by adding lactose or isopropyl-β-D-thiogalactopyranoside (IPTG). lac repressor encoded by lacI
   6680..6710    -  promoter       lac promoter: promoter for the E. coli lac operon
   6725..6746    -  protein_bind   CAP binding site: CAP binding activates transcription in the presence of cAMP. E. coli catabolite activator protein
   6759..6851    -  CDS            lacI (fragment): lac repressor; lacI; The lac repressor binds to the lac operator to inhibit transcription in E. coli. This inhibition can be relieved by adding lactose or isopropyl-β-D-thiogalactopyranoside (IPTG).
   7034..7622    -  rep_origin     ori: high-copy-number ColE1/pMB1/pBR322/pUC origin of replication
   7793..8653    -  CDS            AmpR: β-lactamase; bla; confers resistance to ampicillin, carbenicillin, and related antibiotics
   8654..8758    -  promoter       AmpR promoter: bla
   8811..9239    -  rep_origin     f1 ori (sequence partly withheld): f1 bacteriophage origin of replication; arrow indicates direction of (+) strand synthesis
   9244..19      -  CDS            lacZα (fragment) (across the origin): LacZα fragment of β-galactosidase; lacZ fragment
