[The description below was written by a language model from this plasmid's Addgene catalogue record and pLannotate feature annotations shown in this document.]
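Description:
pPB-TetON-mEGFP-MYOD1_WT is a 9.4 kb mammalian expression plasmid built on the PB-TetON backbone and intended for stable genomic integration of a doxycycline-inducible human MYOD1 cassette. The "PB" in the name suggests a piggyBac transposon design, but the feature table does not annotate any transposon terminal repeats, so the integration mechanism is not confirmed by the record. In bacteria the plasmid is maintained at high copy through a ColE1/pUC-type origin and selected with ampicillin (AmpR). It also carries an f1 origin and remnants of a lac promoter/lacZα cloning region. Short fragments matching the phage lambda portal protein appear on either side of the mammalian cassettes and are probably stuffer or backbone sequence.

The inducible unit consists of a TRE3G promoter driving an N-terminal 3xFLAG tag fused to wild-type MYOD1, the bHLH transcription factor that activates muscle-specific genes. An EGFP-family coding sequence (mEGFP according to the catalogue) follows, then an HSV TK polyadenylation signal. According to the catalogue, mEGFP is linked to the C terminus of MYOD1 by a T2A self-cleaving peptide. Green fluorescence would therefore report induced expression while leaving MYOD1 largely unfused. The T2A itself is not separately annotated, although a short gap lies between the two coding sequences.

A second, constitutive unit uses the EF-1α core promoter with an HTLV-1 LTR fragment to express an rtTA3-type reverse tetracycline transactivator. A puromycin resistance gene and an SV40 poly(A) signal follow the transactivator. This makes the construct an all-in-one Tet-On system in which integrants can be selected with puromycin and MYOD1 switched on with doxycycline. The "WT" label and the associated work on transcription factor activity and specificity suggest it serves as a wild-type reference for MYOD1 variants.
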