Addgene plasmid #215617: pPB-TetON-mEGFP-MYOD1_WT
Purpose: For integration of MYOD1 WT T2A mEGFP
Depositing lab: Denes Hnisz. Publication: An activity-specificity trade-off encoded in human transcription factors. Naderi J, Magalhaes AP, Kibar G, Stik G, Zhang Y, Mackowiak SD, Wieler HM, Rossi F, Buschow R, Christou-Kent M, Alcoverro-Bertran M, Graf T, Vingron M, Hnisz D. Nat Cell Biol. 2024 Aug;26(8):1309-1321. doi: 10.1038/s41556-024-01411-0. Epub 2024 Jul 5. PubMed 38969762.
Backbone
  Vector backbone: PB-TetON
  Vector type: Mammalian Expression
Growth in bacteria
  Bacterial resistance: Ampicillin, 100 μg/mL
  Growth temperature: 37°C
  Growth strain: DH5alpha
  Copy number: High Copy
Gene/Insert
  Gene/Insert name: MYOD1
  Species: H. sapiens (human)
  Entrez Gene: MYOD1 (a.k.a. CMYP17, MYF3, MYOD, MYODRIF, PUM, bHLHc1)
  Tag / fusion protein: T2A mEGFP (C terminal on insert)
  Cloning method: Gibson Cloning
Terms and licenses: Academic/Nonprofit Terms; Industry Terms: Not Available to Industry
How to cite: pPB-TetON-mEGFP-MYOD1_WT was a gift from Denes Hnisz (Addgene plasmid # 215617 ; http://n2t.net/addgene:215617 ; RRID:Addgene_215617)
